Addgene plasmid #215486: FUW-hSNCA-NE
Purpose: Lentiviral expression of human alpha-synuclein in mammalian cells
Depositing lab: Ophir Shalem. Depositing organization: Children's Hospital of Philadelphia. Publication: Sequential CRISPR screening reveals partial NatB inhibition as a strategy to mitigate alpha-synuclein levels in human neurons. Santhosh Kumar S, Naseri NN, Pather SR, Hallacli E, Ndayisaba A, Buenaventura C, Acosta K, Roof J, Fazelinia H, Spruce LA, Luk K, Khurana V, Rhoades E, Shalem O. Sci Adv. 2024 Feb 9;10(6):eadj4767. doi: 10.1126/sciadv.adj4767. Epub 2024 Feb 9. PubMed 38335281.
Backbone
  Vector backbone: HR'CS-G
  Backbone size w/o insert (bp): 9155
  Vector type: Mammalian Expression, Lentiviral
Growth in bacteria
  Bacterial resistance: Ampicillin, 100 μg/mL
  Growth temperature: 37°C
  Growth strain: NEB Stable
  Copy number: High Copy
Gene/Insert
  Gene/Insert name: alpha-synuclein
  Species: H. sapiens (human)
  Insert size (bp): 477
  Entrez Gene: SNCA (a.k.a. NACP, PARK1, PARK4, PD1)
  Promoter: Ubc
  Tag / fusion protein: NE tag (C terminal on insert)
  Cloning method: Gibson Cloning
Terms and licenses: Academic/Nonprofit Terms; Industry Terms: Not Available to Industry
How to cite: FUW-hSNCA-NE was a gift from Ophir Shalem (Addgene plasmid # 215486 ; http://n2t.net/addgene:215486 ; RRID:Addgene_215486)
