[The description below was written by a language model from this plasmid's Addgene catalogue record and pLannotate feature annotations shown in this document.]
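Description:
FUW-hSNCA-NE is a third-generation-style HIV-1 lentiviral transfer plasmid for expressing human alpha-synuclein (SNCA) in mammalian cells. It is listed on the HR'CS-G backbone, and the sequenced plasmid is about 9.7 kb. It is propagated in E. coli as a high-copy plasmid through a ColE1/pUC-type origin with ampicillin selection (AmpR under its own bla promoter). The listed growth strain is a recombination-reduced one, as is usual for LTR-containing vectors. The backbone also carries an f1 origin and an SV40/EM7-driven bleomycin/Zeocin resistance cassette with an SV40 polyadenylation signal. This cassette lies outside the LTR-flanked region, so it would not be transferred with the packaged viral genome.

Genomic RNA is transcribed in packaging cells from a CMV enhancer/promoter fused to a truncated 5' LTR, which makes transcription Tat-independent. Downstream are the Ψ packaging signal with a gag fragment, the Rev response element for nuclear export of unspliced RNA, and the cPPT/CTS, which aids nuclear import in transduced cells. The internal expression cassette uses the human ubiquitin C promoter for broad, moderate constitutive expression of the SNCA coding sequence. The catalogue states that the insert carries a C-terminal NE epitope tag. The feature table does not annotate the tag separately, although a short unannotated stretch follows the SNCA CDS. A WPRE after the insert enhances transcript stability and expression, and it is followed by a truncated 3' LTR and a bGH polyadenylation signal.

No mammalian selection marker or fluorescent reporter lies within the proviral region, so expression would be followed through alpha-synuclein itself or the NE tag. The associated work used CRISPR screening to study regulators of alpha-synuclein levels in human neurons.
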