Features (pLannotate 1.2.2; 31 found; start..end, strand, type, name):
      8..60      -  misc_feature   bom (fragment): basis of mobility region from pBR322
    215..594     +  enhancer       CMV enhancer: human cytomegalovirus immediate early enhancer
    595..794     +  promoter       CMV promoter: human cytomegalovirus (CMV) immediate early promoter
    812..992     +  LTR            5' LTR (truncated): truncated 5' long terminal repeat (LTR) from HIV-1
   1039..1164    +  misc_feature   HIV-1 Ψ: packaging signal of human immunodeficiency virus type 1
   1148..1511    +  CDS            HIV-1 gag (fragment): gag protein from human immunodeficiency virus 1; gag
   1657..1890    +  misc_feature   RRE: The Rev response element (RRE) of HIV-1 allows for Rev-dependent mRNA export from the nucleus to the cytoplasm.
   2267..2367    +  CDS            Rev (fragment): human immunodeficiency virus 1 (HIV-1) Rev protein; rev; enhances nuclear export of unspliced and incompletely spliced viral mRNAs
   2417..2534    +  misc_feature   cPPT/CTS: central polypurine tract and central termination sequence of HIV-1
   2599..3810    +  promoter       UbC promoter: human ubiquitin C promoter
   3821..3839    -  misc_feature   MCS (fragment): pUC18/19 multiple cloning site
   3845..4264    +  CDS            SNCA (sequence partly withheld): SYUA_HUMAN - Also known as NACP, PARK1. Experimental evidence at protein level: Swiss-Prot protein existence level 1. Neuronal protein that plays several roles in synaptic activity such as regulation of synaptic vesicle trafficking and subsequent neurotransmitter release. Participates as a monomer in synaptic vesicle exocytosis by enhancing vesicle priming, fusion and dilation of exocytotic fusion pores (PubMed:28288128, PubMed:30404828). Mechanistically, acts by increasing local Ca(2+) release from microdomains which is essential for the enhancement of ATP-induced exocytosis (PubMed:30404828)
   4334..4357    +  misc_feature   MCS (fragment): pBluescript multiple cloning site
   4357..4945    +  misc_feature   WPRE: woodchuck hepatitis virus posttranscriptional regulatory element
   4882..5463    +  CDS            nef (fragment): NEF_HV1H2 - Experimental evidence at protein level: Swiss-Prot protein existence level 1. Extracellular Nef protein targets CD4(+) T-lymphocytes for apoptosis by interacting with CXCR4 surface receptors. From Human immunodeficiency virus type 1 group M subtype B (isolate HXB2) (HIV-1).
   5470..5650    +  LTR            5' LTR (truncated): truncated 5' long terminal repeat (LTR) from HIV-1
   5682..5906    +  polyA_signal   bGH poly(A) signal: bovine growth hormone polyadenylation signal
   5910..5931    +  promoter       SV40 promoter (fragment): SV40 enhancer and early promoter
   5952..6380    +  rep_origin     f1 ori (sequence partly withheld): f1 bacteriophage origin of replication; arrow indicates direction of (+) strand synthesis
   6394..6723    +  promoter       SV40 promoter: SV40 enhancer and early promoter
   6771..6818    +  promoter       EM7 promoter: synthetic bacterial promoter&nbsp
   6837..7211    +  CDS            BleoR: antibiotic-binding protein; Sh ble from Streptoalloteichus hindustanus; confers resistance to bleomycin, phleomycin, and Zeocin™
   7221..7346    +  CDS            ble (fragment): BLE_KLEPN - Experimental evidence at protein level: Swiss-Prot protein existence level 1. Binding protein with a strong affinity to the bleomycin family of antibiotics. Binds to CL990; an antimitotic-antibiotic compound. From Klebsiella pneumoniae.
   7341..7462    +  polyA_signal   SV40 poly(A) signal: SV40 polyadenylation signal
   7535..7551    -  protein_bind   lac operator: The lac repressor binds to the lac operator to inhibit transcription in E. coli. This inhibition can be relieved by adding lactose or isopropyl-β-D-thiogalactopyranoside (IPTG). lac repressor encoded by lacI
   7559..7589    -  promoter       lac promoter: promoter for the E. coli lac operon
   7604..7625    -  protein_bind   CAP binding site: CAP binding activates transcription in the presence of cAMP. E. coli catabolite activator protein
   7638..7730    -  CDS            lacI (fragment): lac repressor; lacI; The lac repressor binds to the lac operator to inhibit transcription in E. coli. This inhibition can be relieved by adding lactose or isopropyl-β-D-thiogalactopyranoside (IPTG).
   7913..8501    -  rep_origin     ori: high-copy-number ColE1/pMB1/pBR322/pUC origin of replication
   8672..9532    -  CDS            AmpR: β-lactamase; bla; confers resistance to ampicillin, carbenicillin, and related antibiotics
   9533..9637    -  promoter       AmpR promoter: bla
>Addgene plasmid #215486 | FUW-hSNCA-NE | addgene full sequence | sequence record 426297 | Addgene NGS Result
GATCCCCTATGGTGCACTCTCAGTACAATCTGCTCTGATGCCGCATAGTTAAGCCAGTATCTGCTCCCTG
CTTGTGTGTTGGAGGTCGCTGAGTAGTGCGCGAGCAAAATTTAAGCTACAACAAGGCAAGGCTTGACCGA
CAATTGCATGAAGAATCTGCTTAGGGTTAGGCGTTTTGCGCTGCTTCGCGATGTACGGGCCAGATATACG
CGTTGACATTGATTATTGACTAGTTATTAATAGTAATCAATTACGGGGTCATTAGTTCATAGCCCATATA
TGGAGTTCCGCGTTACATAACTTACGGTAAATGGCCCGCCTGGCTGACCGCCCAACGACCCCCGCCCATT
GACGTCAATAATGACGTATGTTCCCATAGTAACGCCAATAGGGACTTTCCATTGACGTCAATGGGTGGAG
TATTTACGGTAAACTGCCCACTTGGCAGTACATCAAGTGTATCATATGCCAAGTACGCCCCCTATTGACG
TCAATGACGGTAAATGGCCCGCCTGGCATTATGCCCAGTACATGACCTTATGGGACTTTCCTACTTGGCA
GTACATCTACGTATTAGTCATCGCTATTACCATGGTGATGCGGTTTTGGCAGTACATCAATGGGCGTGGA
TAGCGGTTTGACTCACGGGGATTTCCAAGTCTCCACCCCATTGACGTCAATGGGAGTTTGTTTTGGCACC
AAAATCAACGGGACTTTCCAAAATGTCGTAACAACTCCGCCCCATTGACGCAAATGGGCGGTAGGCGTGT
ACGGTGGGAGGTCTATATAAGCAGCGCGTTTTGCCTGTACTGGGTCTCTCTGGTTAGACCAGATCTGAGC
CTGGGAGCTCTCTGGCTAACTAGGGAACCCACTGCTTAAGCCTCAATAAAGCTTGCCTTGAGTGCTTCAA
GTAGTGTGTGCCCGTCTGTTGTGTGACTCTGGTAACTAGAGATCCCTCAGACCCTTTTAGTCAGTGTGGA
AAATCTCTAGCAGTGGCGCCCGAACAGGGACTTGAAAGCGAAAGGGAAACCAGAGGAGCTCTCTCGACGC
AGGACTCGGCTTGCTGAAGCGCGCACGGCAAGAGGCGAGGGGCGGCGACTGGTGAGTACGCCAAAAATTT
TGACTAGCGGAGGCTAGAAGGAGAGAGATGGGTGCGAGAGCGTCAGTATTAAGCGGGGGAGAATTAGATC
GCGATGGGAAAAAATTCGGTTAAGGCCAGGGGGAAAGAAAAAATATAAATTAAAACATATAGTATGGGCA
AGCAGGGAGCTAGAACGATTCGCAGTTAATCCTGGCCTGTTAGAAACATCAGAAGGCTGTAGACAAATAC
TGGGACAGCTACAACCATCCCTTCAGACAGGATCAGAAGAACTTAGATCATTATATAATACAGTAGCAAC
CCTCTATTGTGTGCATCAAAGGATAGAGATAAAAGACACCAAGGAAGCTTTAGACAAGATAGAGGAAGAG
CAAAACAAAAGTAAGACCACCGCACAGCAAGCGGCCGCTGATCTTCAGACCTGGAGGAGGAGATATGAGG
GACAATTGGAGAAGTGAATTATATAAATATAAAGTAGTAAAAATTGAACCATTAGGAGTAGCACCCACCA
AGGCAAAGAGAAGAGTGGTGCAGAGAGAAAAAAGAGCAGTGGGAATAGGAGCTTTGTTCCTTGGGTTCTT
GGGAGCAGCAGGAAGCACTATGGGCGCAGCGTCAATGACGCTGACGGTACAGGCCAGACAATTATTGTCT
GGTATAGTGCAGCAGCAGAACAATTTGCTGAGGGCTATTGAGGCGCAACAGCATCTGTTGCAACTCACAG
TCTGGGGCATCAAGCAGCTCCAGGCAAGAATCCTGGCTGTGGAAAGATACCTAAAGGATCAACAGCTCCT
GGGGATTTGGGGTTGCTCTGGAAAACTCATTTGCACCACTGCTGTGCCTTGGAATGCTAGTTGGAGTAAT
AAATCTCTGGAACAGATTTGGAATCACACGACCTGGATGGAGTGGGACAGAGAAATTAACAATTACACAA
GCTTAATACACTCCTTAATTGAAGAATCGCAAAACCAGCAAGAAAAGAATGAACAAGAATTATTGGAATT
AGATAAATGGGCAAGTTTGTGGAATTGGTTTAACATAACAAATTGGCTGTGGTATATAAAATTATTCATA
ATGATAGTAGGAGGCTTGGTAGGTTTAAGAATAGTTTTTGCTGTACTTTCTATAGTGAATAGAGTTAGGC
AGGGATATTCACCATTATCGTTTCAGACCCACCTCCCAACCCCGAGGGGACCCGACAGGCCCGAAGGAAT
AGAAGAAGAAGGTGGAGAGAGAGACAGAGACAGATCCATTCGATTAGTGAACGGATCGGCACTGCGTGCG
CCAATTCTGCAGACAAATGGCAGTATTCATCCACAATTTTAAAAGAAAAGGGGGGATTGGGGGGTACAGT
GCAGGGGAAAGAATAGTAGACATAATAGCAACAGACATACAAACTAAAGAATTACAAAAACAAATTACAA
AAATTCAAAATTTTCGGGTTTATTACAGGGACAGCAGAGATCCAGTTTGGTTAATTAACCCGTGTCGGCT
CCAGATCTGGCCTCCGCGCCGGGTTTTGGCGCCTCCCGCGGGCGCCCCCCTCCTCACGGCGAGCGCTGCC
ACGTCAGACGAAGGGCGCAGCGAGCGTCCTGATCCTTCCGCCCGGACGCTCAGGACAGCGGCCCGCTGCT
CATAAGACTCGGCCTTAGAACCCCAGTATCAGCAGAAGGACATTTTAGGACGGGACTTGGGTGACTCTAG
GGCACTGGTTTTCTTTCCAGAGAGCGGAACAGGCGAGGAAAAGTAGTCCCTTCTCGGCGATTCTGCGGAG
GGATCTCCGTGGGGCGGTGAACGCCGATGATTATATAAGGACGCGCCGGGTGTGGCACAGCTAGTTCCGT
CGCAGCCGGGATTTGGGTCGCGGTTCTTGTTTGTGGATCGCTGTGATCGTCACTTGGTGAGTAGCGGGCT
GCTGGGCTGGCCGGGGCTTTCGTGGCCGCCGGGCCGCTCGGTGGGACGGAAGCGTGTGGAGAGACCGCCA
AGGGCTGTAGTCTGGGTCCGCGAGCAAGGTTGCCCTGAACTGGGGGTTGGGGGGAGCGCAGCAAAATGGC
GGCTGTTCCCGAGTCTTGAATGGAAGACGCTTGTGAGGCGGGCTGTGAGGTCGTTGAAACAAGGTGGGGG
GCATGGTGGGCGGCAAGAACCCAAGGTCTTGAGGCCTTCGCTAATGCGGGAAAGCTCTTATTCGGGTGAG
ATGGGCTGGGGCACCATCTGGGGACCCTGACGTGAAGTTTGTCACTGACTGGAGAACTCGGTTTGTCGTC
TGTTGCGGGGGCGGCAGTTATGGCGGTGCCGTTGGGCAGTGCACCCGTACCTTTGGGAGCGCGCGCCCTC
GTCGTGTCGTGACGTCACCCGTTCTGTTGGCTTATAATGCAGGGTGGGGCCACCTGCCGGTAGGTGTGCG
GTAGGCTTTTCTCCGTCGCAGGACGCAGGGTTCGGGCCTAGGGTAGGCTCTCCTGAATCGACAGGCGCCG
GACCTCTGGTGAGGGGAGGGATAAGTGAGGCGTCAGTTTCTTTGGTCGGTTTTATGTACCTATCTTCTTA
AGTAGCTGAAGCTCCGGTTTTGAACTATGCGCTCGGGGTTGGCGAGTGTGTTTTGTGAAGTTTTTTAGGC
ACCTTTTGAAATGTAATCATTTGGGTCAATATGTAATTTTCAGTGTTAGACTAGTAAATTGTCCGCTAAA
TTCTGGCCGTTTTTGGCTTTTTTGTTAGACGAAGCTTGGGCTGCAGGTCGACTCTAGAGCCACCATGGAT
GTATTCATGAAAGGACTTTCAAAGGCCAAGGAGGGAGTTGTGGCTGCTGCTGAGAAAACCAAACAGGGTG
TGGCAGAAGCAGCAGGAAAGACAAAAGAG
[192 nt withheld, positions 3950-4141]
TTGGGCAAGAATGAAGAAGGAGCCCCACAGGAAGGGATTCTGGAAGATATGCCTGTGGATCCTGACAATG
AGGCTTATGAAATGCCTTCTGAGGAAGGGTATCAAGACTACGAACCTGAAGCCACCAAAGAAAACCCGCG
TAGCAACCAGGAAGAAAGCTATGATGATAACGAAAGCTAAGGATCCGTTAACAATTCGATATCAAGCTTA
TCGATAATCAACCTCTGGATTACAAAATTTGTGAAAGATTGACTGGTATTCTTAACTATGTTGCTCCTTT
TACGCTATGTGGATACGCTGCTTTAATGCCTTTGTATCATGCTATTGCTTCCCGTATGGCTTTCATTTTC
TCCTCCTTGTATAAATCCTGGTTGCTGTCTCTTTATGAGGAGTTGTGGCCCGTTGTCAGGCAACGTGGCG
TGGTGTGCACTGTGTTTGCTGACGCAACCCCCACTGGTTGGGGCATTGCCACCACCTGTCAGCTCCTTTC
CGGGACTTTCGCTTTCCCCCTCCCTATTGCCACGGCGGAACTCATCGCCGCCTGCCTTGCCCGCTGCTGG
ACAGGGGCTCGGCTGTTGGGCACTGACAATTCCGTGGTGTTGTCGGGGAAATCATCGTCCTTTCCTTGGC
TGCTCGCCTGTGTTGCCACCTGGATTCTGCGCGGGACGTCCTTCTGCTACGTCCCTTCGGCCCTCAATCC
AGCGGACCTTCCTTCCCGCGGCCTGCTGCCGGCTCTGCGGCCTCTTCCGCGTCTTCGCCTTCGCCCTCAG
ACGAGTCGGATCTCCCTTTGGGCCGCCTCCCCGCATCGATACCGTCGACCTCGAGACCTAGAAAAACATG
GAGCAATCACAAGTAGCAATACAGCAGCTACCAATGCTGATTGTGCCTGGCTAGAAGCACAAGAGGAGGA
GGAGGTGGGTTTTCCAGTCACACCTCAGGTACCTTTAAGACCAATGACTTACAAGGCAGCTGTAGATCTT
AGCCACTTTTTAAAAGAAAAGGGGGGACTGGAAGGGCTAATTCACTCCCAACGAAGACAAGATATCCTTG
ATCTGTGGATCTACCACACACAAGGCTACTTCCCTGATTGGCAGAACTACACACCAGGGCCAGGGATCAG
ATATCCACTGACCTTTGGATGGTGCTACAAGCTAGTACCAGTTGAGCAAGAGAAGGTAGAAGAAGCCAAT
GAAGGAGAGAACACCCGCTTGTTACACCCTGTGAGCCTGCATGGGATGGATGACCCGGAGAGAGAAGTAT
TAGAGTGGAGGTTTGACAGCCGCCTAGCATTTCATCACATGGCCCGAGAGCTGCATCCGGACTGTACTGG
GTCTCTCTGGTTAGACCAGATCTGAGCCTGGGAGCTCTCTGGCTAACTAGGGAACCCACTGCTTAAGCCT
CAATAAAGCTTGCCTTGAGTGCTTCAAGTAGTGTGTGCCCGTCTGTTGTGTGACTCTGGTAACTAGAGAT
CCCTCAGACCCTTTTAGTCAGTGTGGAAAATCTCTAGCAGGGCCCGTTTAAACCCGCTGATCAGCCTCGA
CTGTGCCTTCTAGTTGCCAGCCATCTGTTGTTTGCCCCTCCCCCGTGCCTTCCTTGACCCTGGAAGGTGC
CACTCCCACTGTCCTTTCCTAATAAAATGAGGAAATTGCATCGCATTGTCTGAGTAGGTGTCATTCTATT
CTGGGGGGTGGGGTGGGGCAGGACAGCAAGGGGGAGGATTGGGAAGACAATAGCAGGCATGCTGGGGATG
CGGTGGGCTCTATGGCTTCTGAGGCGGAAAGAACCAGCTGGGGCTCTAGGGGGTATCCCC
[124 nt withheld, positions 5952-6075]
C
[91 nt withheld, positions 6077-6167]
A
[49 nt withheld, positions 6169-6217]
CCTTTGACGTTGGAGTCCACGTTCTTT
[37 nt withheld, positions 6245-6281]
ACCCTATCTCGGTCTATTCTTTTGATTTATAAGGGATTTTGCCGATTTCGGCCTATTGGTTAAAAAATGA
GCTGATTTAACAAAAATTTAACGCGAATTAATTCTGTGGAATGTGTGTCAGTTAGGGTGTGGAAAGTCCC
CAGGCTCCCCAGCAGGCAGAAGTATGCAAAGCATGCATCTCAATTAGTCAGCAACCAGGTGTGGAAAGTC
CCCAGGCTCCCCAGCAGGCAGAAGTATGCAAAGCATGCATCTCAATTAGTCAGCAACCATAGTCCCGCCC
CTAACTCCGCCCATCCCGCCCCTAACTCCGCCCAGTTCCGCCCATTCTCCGCCCCATGGCTGACTAATTT
TTTTTATTTATGCAGAGGCCGAGGCCGCCTCTGCCTCTGAGCTATTCCAGAAGTAGTGAGGAGGCTTTTT
TGGAGGCCTAGGCTTTTGCAAAAAGCTCCCGGGAGCTTGTATATCCATTTTCGGATCTGATCAGCACGTG
TTGACAATTAATCATCGGCATAGTATATCGGCATAGTATAATACGACAAGGTGAGGAACTAAACCATGGC
CAAGTTGACCAGTGCCGTTCCGGTGCTCACCGCGCGCGACGTCGCCGGAGCGGTCGAGTTCTGGACCGAC
CGGCTCGGGTTCTCCCGGGACTTCGTGGAGGACGACTTCGCCGGTGTGGTCCGGGACGACGTGACCCTGT
TCATCAGCGCGGTCCAGGACCAGGTGGTGCCGGACAACACCCTGGCCTGGGTGTGGGTGCGCGGCCTGGA
CGAGCTGTACGCCGAGTGGTCGGAGGTCGTGTCCACGAACTTCCGGGACGCCTCCGGGCCGGCCATGACC
GAGATCGGCGAGCAGCCGTGGGGGCGGGAGTTCGCCCTGCGCGACCCGGCCGGCAACTGCGTGCACTTCG
TGGCCGAGGAGCAGGACTGACACGTGCTACGAGATTTCGATTCCACCGCCGCCTTCTATGAAAGGTTGGG
CTTCGGAATCGTTTTCCGGGACGCCGGCTGGATGATCCTCCAGCGCGGGGATCTCATGCTGGAGTTCTTC
GCCCACCCCAACTTGTTTATTGCAGCTTATAATGGTTACAAATAAAGCAATAGCATCACAAATTTCACAA
ATAAAGCATTTTTTTCACTGCATTCTAGTTGTGGTTTGTCCAAACTCATCAATGTATCTTATCATGTCTG
TATACCGTCGACCTCTAGCTAGAGCTTGGCGTAATCATGGTCATAGCTGTTTCCTGTGTGAAATTGTTAT
CCGCTCACAATTCCACACAACATACGAGCCGGAAGCATAAAGTGTAAAGCCTGGGGTGCCTAATGAGTGA
GCTAACTCACATTAATTGCGTTGCGCTCACTGCCCGCTTTCCAGTCGGGAAACCTGTCGTGCCAGCTGCA
TTAATGAATCGGCCAACGCGCGGGGAGAGGCGGTTTGCGTATTGGGCGCTCTTCCGCTTCCTCGCTCACT
GACTCGCTGCGCTCGGTCGTTCGGCTGCGGCGAGCGGTATCAGCTCACTCAAAGGCGGTAATACGGTTAT
CCACAGAATCAGGGGATAACGCAGGAAAGAACATGTGAGCAAAAGGCCAGCAAAAGGCCAGGAACCGTAA
AAAGGCCGCGTTGCTGGCGTTTTTCCATAGGCTCCGCCCCCCTGACGAGCATCACAAAAATCGACGCTCA
AGTCAGAGGTGGCGAAACCCGACAGGACTATAAAGATACCAGGCGTTTCCCCCTGGAAGCTCCCTCGTGC
GCTCTCCTGTTCCGACCCTGCCGCTTACCGGATACCTGTCCGCCTTTCTCCCTTCGGGAAGCGTGGCGCT
TTCTCATAGCTCACGCTGTAGGTATCTCAGTTCGGTGTAGGTCGTTCGCTCCAAGCTGGGCTGTGTGCAC
GAACCCCCCGTTCAGCCCGACCGCTGCGCCTTATCCGGTAACTATCGTCTTGAGTCCAACCCGGTAAGAC
ACGACTTATCGCCACTGGCAGCAGCCACTGGTAACAGGATTAGCAGAGCGAGGTATGTAGGCGGTGCTAC
AGAGTTCTTGAAGTGGTGGCCTAACTACGGCTACACTAGAAGAACAGTATTTGGTATCTGCGCTCTGCTG
AAGCCAGTTACCTTCGGAAAAAGAGTTGGTAGCTCTTGATCCGGCAAACAAACCACCGCTGGTAGCGGTG
GTTTTTTTGTTTGCAAGCAGCAGATTACGCGCAGAAAAAAAGGATCTCAAGAAGATCCTTTGATCTTTTC
TACGGGGTCTGACGCTCAGTGGAACGAAAACTCACGTTAAGGGATTTTGGTCATGAGATTATCAAAAAGG
ATCTTCACCTAGATCCTTTTAAATTAAAAATGAAGTTTTAAATCAATCTAAAGTATATATGAGTAAACTT
GGTCTGACAGTTACCAATGCTTAATCAGTGAGGCACCTATCTCAGCGATCTGTCTATTTCGTTCATCCAT
AGTTGCCTGACTCCCCGTCGTGTAGATAACTACGATACGGGAGGGCTTACCATCTGGCCCCAGTGCTGCA
ATGATACCGCGAGACCCACGCTCACCGGCTCCAGATTTATCAGCAATAAACCAGCCAGCCGGAAGGGCCG
AGCGCAGAAGTGGTCCTGCAACTTTATCCGCCTCCATCCAGTCTATTAATTGTTGCCGGGAAGCTAGAGT
AAGTAGTTCGCCAGTTAATAGTTTGCGCAACGTTGTTGCCATTGCTACAGGCATCGTGGTGTCACGCTCG
TCGTTTGGTATGGCTTCATTCAGCTCCGGTTCCCAACGATCAAGGCGAGTTACATGATCCCCCATGTTGT
GCAAAAAAGCGGTTAGCTCCTTCGGTCCTCCGATCGTTGTCAGAAGTAAGTTGGCCGCAGTGTTATCACT
CATGGTTATGGCAGCACTGCATAATTCTCTTACTGTCATGCCATCCGTAAGATGCTTTTCTGTGACTGGT
GAGTACTCAACCAAGTCATTCTGAGAATAGTGTATGCGGCGACCGAGTTGCTCTTGCCCGGCGTCAATAC
GGGATAATACCGCGCCACATAGCAGAACTTTAAAAGTGCTCATCATTGGAAAACGTTCTTCGGGGCGAAA
ACTCTCAAGGATCTTACCGCTGTTGAGATCCAGTTCTATGTAACCCACTCGTGCACCCAACTGATCTTCA
GCATCTTTTACTTTCACCAGCGTTTCTGGGTGAGCAAAAACAGGAAGGCAAAATGCCGCAAAAAAGGGAA
TAAGGGCGACACGGAAATGTTGAATACTCATACTCTTCCTTTTTCAATATTATTGAAGCATTTATCAGGG
TTATTGTCTCATGAGCGGATACATATTTGAATGTATTTAGAAAAATAAACAAATAGGGGTTCCGCGCACA
TTTCCCCGAAAAGTGCCACCTGACGTCGACGGATCGGGAGATCTCCC
